Addgene plasmid #72491: hEBI3 pEF6-Flag (MJS_003)
Purpose: Expression of human EBI3 in mammalian cells (Flag tag)
Depositing lab: Matthew Sweet. Depositing organization: University of Queensland, Institute for Molecular Bioscience. Publication: TLR3 drives IRF6-dependent IL-23p19 expression and p19/EBI3 heterodimer formation in keratinocytes. Ramnath D, Tunny K, Hohenhaus DM, Pitts CM, Bergot AS, Hogarth PM, Hamilton JA, Kapetanovic R, Sturm RA, Scholz GM, Sweet MJ. Immunol Cell Biol. 2015 Oct;93(9):771-9. doi: 10.1038/icb.2015.77. Epub 2015 Aug 25. PubMed 26303210.
Backbone
  Vector backbone: pEF6
  Backbone manufacturer: Invitrogen
  Backbone size w/o insert (bp): 5783
  Total vector size (bp): 6474
  Modifications to backbone: V5 tag removed and replaced with Flag tag
  Vector type: Mammalian Expression
  Selectable markers: Blasticidin
Growth in bacteria
  Bacterial resistance: Ampicillin, 100 μg/mL
  Growth temperature: 37°C
  Growth strain: DH5alpha
  Copy number: Unknown
Gene/Insert
  Gene/Insert name: EBI3 (alt name: IL-27B)
  Species: H. sapiens (human)
  Insert size (bp): 691
  Entrez Gene: EBI3 (a.k.a. IL-27B, IL27B)
  Tag / fusion protein: Flag (C terminal on backbone)
  Cloning method: TOPO Cloning
  Sequencing primers: 5′ TAATACGACTCACTATAGGG; 3′ TAGAAGGCACAGTCGAGG
Terms and licenses: Academic/Nonprofit Terms; Industry Terms: Not Available to Industry
How to cite: hEBI3 pEF6-Flag (MJS_003) was a gift from Matthew Sweet (Addgene plasmid # 72491 ; http://n2t.net/addgene:72491 ; RRID:Addgene_72491)
