[The description below was written by a language model from this plasmid's Addgene catalogue record and pLannotate feature annotations shown in this document.]
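Description:
hEBI3 pEF6-Flag (MJS_003) is a mammalian expression plasmid built on the Invitrogen pEF6 backbone, in which the original V5 epitope has been removed and replaced with a Flag tag. It carries the human EBI3 coding sequence (also called IL-27B), inserted by TOPO cloning as a fragment of about 690 bp in a plasmid of roughly 6.5 kb. Transcription is driven by the strong constitutive human EF-1α promoter, which sits just upstream of a T7 promoter and the insert, and transcripts are terminated by the bovine growth hormone polyadenylation signal. The catalogue entry places the Flag tag at the C terminus of EBI3, supplied by the backbone. The generated feature table does not annotate the tag separately, though there is an unannotated gap between the end of the EBI3 reading frame and the bGH signal where it would be expected to lie.

For propagation in E. coli the plasmid has a high-copy ColE1/pUC-type origin and the β-lactamase gene for ampicillin selection. An f1 origin is also present. Selection in mammalian cells relies on the blasticidin S deaminase gene, placed behind tandem SV40 early and bacterial EM7 promoters and followed by an SV40 poly(A) signal, so the same marker can in principle function in both hosts. Several short annotated fragments (bleomycin resistance, lacI, CMV enhancer, small t antigen) appear to be partial matches within backbone sequence rather than functional elements.

EBI3 is a secreted cytokine subunit that pairs with partner chains to form heterodimeric interleukins such as IL-27. The construct is intended for expressing Flag-tagged human EBI3 in mammalian cells, allowing its detection or pull-down, and the associated work concerned p19/EBI3 heterodimer formation in keratinocytes.
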