Features (pLannotate 1.2.2; 22 found; start..end, strand, type, name):
      4..690     +  CDS            EBI3: IL27B_HUMAN - Also known as IL27B. Experimental evidence at protein level: Swiss-Prot protein existence level 1. Associates with IL27 to form the IL-27 interleukin, a heterodimeric cytokine which functions in innate immunity. IL-27 has pro- and anti-inflammatory properties, that can regulate T-helper cell development, suppress T-cell proliferation, stimulate cytotoxic T-cell activity, induce isotype switching in B-cells, and that has diverse effects on innate immune cells. Among its target cells are CD4 T-helper cells which can differentiate in type 1 effector cells (TH1), type 2 effector cell
    797..1021    +  polyA_signal   bGH poly(A) signal: bovine growth hormone polyadenylation signal
   1025..1046    +  promoter       SV40 promoter (fragment): SV40 enhancer and early promoter
   1067..1495    +  rep_origin     f1 ori (sequence partly withheld): f1 bacteriophage origin of replication; arrow indicates direction of (+) strand synthesis
   1509..1839    +  promoter       SV40 promoter: SV40 enhancer and early promoter
   1887..1934    +  promoter       EM7 promoter: synthetic bacterial promoter&nbsp
   1953..2351    +  CDS            BSD: blasticidin S deaminase; Aspergillus terreus BSD; confers resistance to blasticidin
   2352..2379    +  CDS            BleoR (fragment): antibiotic-binding protein; Sh ble from Streptoalloteichus hindustanus; confers resistance to bleomycin, phleomycin, and Zeocin™
   2389..2514    +  CDS            ble (fragment): BLE_KLEPN - Experimental evidence at protein level: Swiss-Prot protein existence level 1. Binding protein with a strong affinity to the bleomycin family of antibiotics. Binds to CL990; an antimitotic-antibiotic compound. From Klebsiella pneumoniae.
   2509..2630    +  polyA_signal   SV40 poly(A) signal: SV40 polyadenylation signal
   2703..2719    -  protein_bind   lac operator: The lac repressor binds to the lac operator to inhibit transcription in E. coli. This inhibition can be relieved by adding lactose or isopropyl-β-D-thiogalactopyranoside (IPTG). lac repressor encoded by lacI
   2727..2757    -  promoter       lac promoter: promoter for the E. coli lac operon
   2772..2793    -  protein_bind   CAP binding site: CAP binding activates transcription in the presence of cAMP. E. coli catabolite activator protein
   2806..2898    -  CDS            lacI (fragment): lac repressor; lacI; The lac repressor binds to the lac operator to inhibit transcription in E. coli. This inhibition can be relieved by adding lactose or isopropyl-β-D-thiogalactopyranoside (IPTG).
   3081..3669    -  rep_origin     ori: high-copy-number ColE1/pMB1/pBR322/pUC origin of replication
   3840..4700    -  CDS            AmpR: β-lactamase; bla; confers resistance to ampicillin, carbenicillin, and related antibiotics
   4701..4805    -  promoter       AmpR promoter: bla
   4872..4916    -  misc_feature   bom (fragment): basis of mobility region from pBR322
   5071..5089    +  enhancer       CMV enhancer (fragment): human cytomegalovirus immediate early enhancer
   5114..5183    +  CDS            small t antigen (fragment): SV40 (simian virus 40) small t antigen
   5189..6367    +  promoter       EF-1α promoter: strong constitutive promoter for human elongation factor EF-1α
   6384..6402    +  promoter       T7 promoter: promoter for bacteriophage T7 RNA polymerase
>Addgene plasmid #72491 | hEBI3 pEF6-Flag (MJS_003) | depositor full sequence | sequence record 134810 | hEBI3 pEF6-Flag (MJS_003) sequence 6474 bps
GCCATGACCCCGCAGCTTCTCCTGGCCCTTGTCCTCTGGGCCAGCTGCCCGCCCTGCAGTGGAAGGAAAG
GGCCCCCAGCAGCTCTGACACTGCCCCGGGTGCAATGCCGAGCCTCTCGGTACCCGATCGCCGTGGATTG
CTCCTGGACCCTGCCGCCTGCTCCAAACTCCACCAGCCCCGTGTCCTTCATTGCCACGTACAGGCTCGGC
ATGGCTGCCCGGGGCCACAGCTGGCCCTGCCTGCAGCAGACGCCAACGTCCACCAGCTGCACCATCACGG
ATGTCCAGCTGTTCTCCATGGCTCCCTACGTGCTCAATGTCACCGCCGTCCACCCCTGGGGCTCCAGCAG
CAGCTTCGTGCCTTTCATAACAGAGCACATCATCAAGCCCGACCCTCCAGAAGGCGTGCGCCTAAGCCCC
CTCGCTGAGCGCCAGCTACAGGTGCAGTGGGAGCCTCCCGGGTCCTGGCCCTTCCCAGAGATCTTCTCAC
TGAAGTACTGGATCCGTTACAAGCGTCAGGGAGCTGCGCGCTTCCACCGGGTGGGGCCCATTGAAGCCAC
GTCCTTCATCCTCAGGGCTGTGCGGCCCCGAGCCAGGTACTACGTCCAAGTGGCGGCTCAGGACCTCACA
GACTACGGGGAACTGAGTGACTGGAGTCTCCCCGCCACTGCCACAATGAGCCTGGGCAAGAAGGGCAATT
CTGCAGATATCCAGCACAGTGGCGGCCGCTCGAGTCTAGAGGGCGACTACAAAGACGATGACGACAAGTG
AGTTTAAACCCGCTGATCAGCCTCGACTGTGCCTTCTAGTTGCCAGCCATCTGTTGTTTGCCCCTCCCCC
GTGCCTTCCTTGACCCTGGAAGGTGCCACTCCCACTGTCCTTTCCTAATAAAATGAGGAAATTGCATCGC
ATTGTCTGAGTAGGTGTCATTCTATTCTGGGGGGTGGGGTGGGGCAGGACAGCAAGGGGGAGGATTGGGA
AGACAATAGCAGGCATGCTGGGGATGCGGTGGGCTCTATGGCTTCTGAGGCGGAAAGAACCAGCTGGGGC
TCTAGGGGGTATCCCC
[124 nt withheld, positions 1067-1190]
C
[32 nt withheld, positions 1192-1223]
CA
[57 nt withheld, positions 1226-1282]
A
[49 nt withheld, positions 1284-1332]
CCTTTGACGTTGGAGTCCACGTTCTTT
[37 nt withheld, positions 1360-1396]
ACCCTATCTCGGTCTATTCTTTTGATTTATAAGGGATTTTGGGGATTTCGGCCTATTGGTTAAAAAATGA
GCTGATTTAACAAAAATTTAACGCGAATTAATTCTGTGGAATGTGTGTCAGTTAGGGTGTGGAAAGTCCC
CAGGCTCCCCAGGCAGGCAGAAGTATGCAAAGCATGCATCTCAATTAGTCAGCAACCAGGTGTGGAAAGT
CCCCAGGCTCCCCAGCAGGCAGAAGTATGCAAAGCATGCATCTCAATTAGTCAGCAACCATAGTCCCGCC
CCTAACTCCGCCCATCCCGCCCCTAACTCCGCCCAGTTCCGCCCATTCTCCGCCCCATGGCTGACTAATT
TTTTTTATTTATGCAGAGGCCGAGGCCGCCTCTGCCTCTGAGCTATTCCAGAAGTAGTGAGGAGGCTTTT
TTGGAGGCCTAGGCTTTTGCAAAAAGCTCCCGGGAGCTTGTATATCCATTTTCGGATCTGATCAGCACGT
GTTGACAATTAATCATCGGCATAGTATATCGGCATAGTATAATACGACAAGGTGAGGAACTAAACCATGG
CCAAGCCTTTGTCTCAAGAAGAATCCACCCTCATTGAAAGAGCAACGGCTACAATCAACAGCATCCCCAT
CTCTGAAGACTACAGCGTCGCCAGCGCAGCTCTCTCTAGCGACGGCCGCATCTTCACTGGTGTCAATGTA
TATCATTTTACTGGGGGACCTTGTGCAGAACTCGTGGTGCTGGGCACTGCTGCTGCTGCGGCAGCTGGCA
ACCTGACTTGTATCGTCGCGATCGGAAATGAGAACAGGGGCATCTTGAGCCCCTGCGGACGGTGTCGACA
GGTGCTTCTCGATCTGCATCCTGGGATCAAAGCGATAGTGAAGGACAGTGATGGACAGCCGACGGCAGTT
GGGATTCGTGAATTGCTGCCCTCTGGTTATGTGTGGGAGGGCTAAGCACTTCGTGGCCGAGGAGCAGGAC
TGACACGTGCTACGAGATTTCGATTCCACCGCCGCCTTCTATGAAAGGTTGGGCTTCGGAATCGTTTTCC
GGGACGCCGGCTGGATGATCCTCCAGCGCGGGGATCTCATGCTGGAGTTCTTCGCCCACCCCAACTTGTT
TATTGCAGCTTATAATGGTTACAAATAAAGCAATAGCATCACAAATTTCACAAATAAAGCATTTTTTTCA
CTGCATTCTAGTTGTGGTTTGTCCAAACTCATCAATGTATCTTATCATGTCTGTATACCGTCGACCTCTA
GCTAGAGCTTGGCGTAATCATGGTCATAGCTGTTTCCTGTGTGAAATTGTTATCCGCTCACAATTCCACA
CAACATACGAGCCGGAAGCATAAAGTGTAAAGCCTGGGGTGCCTAATGAGTGAGCTAACTCACATTAATT
GCGTTGCGCTCACTGCCCGCTTTCCAGTCGGGAAACCTGTCGTGCCAGCTGCATTAATGAATCGGCCAAC
GCGCGGGGAGAGGCGGTTTGCGTATTGGGCGCTCTTCCGCTTCCTCGCTCACTGACTCGCTGCGCTCGGT
CGTTCGGCTGCGGCGAGCGGTATCAGCTCACTCAAAGGCGGTAATACGGTTATCCACAGAATCAGGGGAT
AACGCAGGAAAGAACATGTGAGCAAAAGGCCAGCAAAAGGCCAGGAACCGTAAAAAGGCCGCGTTGCTGG
CGTTTTTCCATAGGCTCCGCCCCCCTGACGAGCATCACAAAAATCGACGCTCAAGTCAGAGGTGGCGAAA
CCCGACAGGACTATAAAGATACCAGGCGTTTCCCCCTGGAAGCTCCCTCGTGCGCTCTCCTGTTCCGACC
CTGCCGCTTACCGGATACCTGTCCGCCTTTCTCCCTTCGGGAAGCGTGGCGCTTTCTCAATGCTCACGCT
GTAGGTATCTCAGTTCGGTGTAGGTCGTTCGCTCCAAGCTGGGCTGTGTGCACGAACCCCCCGTTCAGCC
CGACCGCTGCGCCTTATCCGGTAACTATCGTCTTGAGTCCAACCCGGTAAGACACGACTTATCGCCACTG
GCAGCAGCCACTGGTAACAGGATTAGCAGAGCGAGGTATGTAGGCGGTGCTACAGAGTTCTTGAAGTGGT
GGCCTAACTACGGCTACACTAGAAGGACAGTATTTGGTATCTGCGCTCTGCTGAAGCCAGTTACCTTCGG
AAAAAGAGTTGGTAGCTCTTGATCCGGCAAACAAACCACCGCTGGTAGCGGTGGTTTTTTTGTTTGCAAG
CAGCAGATTACGCGCAGAAAAAAAGGATCTCAAGAAGATCCTTTGATCTTTTCTACGGGGTCTGACGCTC
AGTGGAACGAAAACTCACGTTAAGGGATTTTGGTCATGAGATTATCAAAAAGGATCTTCACCTAGATCCT
TTTAAATTAAAAATGAAGTTTTAAATCAATCTAAAGTATATATGAGTAAACTTGGTCTGACAGTTACCAA
TGCTTAATCAGTGAGGCACCTATCTCAGCGATCTGTCTATTTCGTTCATCCATAGTTGCCTGACTCCCCG
TCGTGTAGATAACTACGATACGGGAGGGCTTACCATCTGGCCCCAGTGCTGCAATGATACCGCGAGACCC
ACGCTCACCGGCTCCAGATTTATCAGCAATAAACCAGCCAGCCGGAAGGGCCGAGCGCAGAAGTGGTCCT
GCAACTTTATCCGCCTCCATCCAGTCTATTAATTGTTGCCGGGAAGCTAGAGTAAGTAGTTCGCCAGTTA
ATAGTTTGCGCAACGTTGTTGCCATTGCTACAGGCATCGTGGTGTCACGCTCGTCGTTTGGTATGGCTTC
ATTCAGCTCCGGTTCCCAACGATCAAGGCGAGTTACATGATCCCCCATGTTGTGCAAAAAAGCGGTTAGC
TCCTTCGGTCCTCCGATCGTTGTCAGAAGTAAGTTGGCCGCAGTGTTATCACTCATGGTTATGGCAGCAC
TGCATAATTCTCTTACTGTCATGCCATCCGTAAGATGCTTTTCTGTGACTGGTGAGTACTCAACCAAGTC
ATTCTGAGAATAGTGTATGCGGCGACCGAGTTGCTCTTGCCCGGCGTCAATACGGGATAATACCGCGCCA
CATAGCAGAACTTTAAAAGTGCTCATCATTGGAAAACGTTCTTCGGGGCGAAAACTCTCAAGGATCTTAC
CGCTGTTGAGATCCAGTTCGATGTAACCCACTCGTGCACCCAACTGATCTTCAGCATCTTTTACTTTCAC
CAGCGTTTCTGGGTGAGCAAAAACAGGAAGGCAAAATGCCGCAAAAAAGGGAATAAGGGCGACACGGAAA
TGTTGAATACTCATACTCTTCCTTTTTCAATATTATTGAAGCATTTATCAGGGTTATTGTCTCATGAGCG
GATACATATTTGAATGTATTTAGAAAAATAAACAAATAGGGGTTCCGCGCACATTTCCCCGAAAAGTGCC
ACCTGACGTCGACGGATCGGGAGATCTCCCGATCCCCTATGGTCGACTCTCAGTACAATCTGCTCTGATG
CCGCATAGTTAAGCCAGTATCTGCTCCCTGCTTGTGTGTTGGAGGTCGCTGAGTAGTGCGCGAGCAAAAT
TTAAGCTACAACAAGGCAAGGCTTGACCGACAATTGCATGAAGAATCTGCTTAGGGTTAGGCGTTTTGCG
CTGCTTCGCGATGTACGGGCCAGATATACGCGTTGACATTGATTATTGACTAGGCTTTTGCAAAAAGCTT
TGCAAAGATGGATAAAGTTTTAAACAGAGAGGAATCTTTGCAGCTAATGGACCTTCTAGGTCTTGAAAGG
AGTGCCTCGTGAGGCTCCGGTGCCCGTCAGTGGGCAGAGCGCACATCGCCCACAGTCCCCGAGAAGTTGG
GGGGAGGGGTCGGCAATTGAACCGGTGCCTAGAGAAGGTGGCGCGGGGTAAACTGGGAAAGTGATGTCGT
GTACTGGCTCCGCCTTTTTCCCGAGGGTGGGGGAGAACCGTATATAAGTGCAGTAGTCGCCGTGAACGTT
CTTTTTCGCAACGGGTTTGCCGCCAGAACACAGGTAAGTGCCGTGTGTGGTTCCCGCGGGCCTGGCCTCT
TTACGGGTTATGGCCCTTGCGTGCCTTGAATTACTTCCACCTGGCTGCAGTACGTGATTCTTGATCCCGA
GCTTCGGGTTGGAAGTGGGTGGGAGAGTTCGAGGCCTTGCGCTTAAGGAGCCCCTTCGCCTCGTGCTTGA
GTTGAGGCCTGGCCTGGGCGCTGGGGCCGCCGCGTGCGAATCTGGTGGCACCTTCGCGCCTGTCTCGCTG
CTTTCGATAAGTCTCTAGCCATTTAAAATTTTTGATGACCTGCTGCGACGCTTTTTTTCTGGCAAGATAG
TCTTGTAAATGCGGGCCAAGATCTGCACACTGGTATTTCGGTTTTTGGGGCCGCGGGCGGCGACGGGGCC
CGTGCGTCCCAGCGCACATGTTCGGCGAGGCGGGGCCTGCGAGCGCGGCCACCGAGAATCGGACGGGGGT
AGTCTCAAGCTGGCCGGCCTGCTCTGGTGCCTGGCCTCGCGCCGCCGTGTATCGCCCCGCCCTGGGCGGC
AAGGCTGGCCCGGTCGGCACCAGTTGCGTGAGCGGAAAGATGGCCGCTTCCCGGCCCTGCTGCAGGGAGC
TCAAAATGGAGGACGCGGCGCTCGGGAGAGCGGGCGGGTGAGTCACCCACACAAAGGAAAAGGGCCTTTC
CGTCCTCAGCCGTCGCTTCATGTGACTCCACGGAGTACCGGGCGCCGTCCAGGCACCTCGATTAGTTCTC
GAGCTTTTGGAGTACGTCGTCTTTAGGTTGGGGGGAGGGGTTTTATGCGATGGAGTTTCCCCACACTGAG
TGGGTGGAGACTGAAGTTAGGCCAGCTTGGCACTTGATGTAATTCTCCTTGGAATTTGCCCTTTTTGAGT
TTGGATCTTGGTTCATTCTCAAGCCTCAGACAGTGGTTCAAAGTTTTTTTCTTCCATTTCAGGTGTCGTG
AGGAATTAGCTTGGTACTAATACGACTCACTATAGGGAGACCCAAGCTGGCTAGGTAAGCTTGGTACCGA
GCTCGGATCCACTAGTCCAGTGTGGTGGAATTGCCCTT
