>Addgene plasmid #72491 | hEBI3 pEF6-Flag (MJS_003) | depositor partial sequence | sequence record 134811 | Insert
GCCATGACCCCGCAGCTTCTCCTGGCCCTTGTCCTCTGGGCCAGCTGCCCGCCCTGCAGTGGAAGGAAAG
GGCCCCCAGCAGCTCTGACACTGCCCCGGGTGCAATGCCGAGCCTCTCGGTACCCGATCGCCGTGGATTG
CTCCTGGACCCTGCCGCCTGCTCCAAACTCCACCAGCCCCGTGTCCTTCATTGCCACGTACAGGCTCGGC
ATGGCTGCCCGGGGCCACAGCTGGCCCTGCCTGCAGCAGACGCCAACGTCCACCAGCTGCACCATCACGG
ATGTCCAGCTGTTCTCCATGGCTCCCTACGTGCTCAATGTCACCGCCGTCCACCCCTGGGGCTCCAGCAG
CAGCTTCGTGCCTTTCATAACAGAGCACATCATCAAGCCCGACCCTCCAGAAGGCGTGCGCCTAAGCCCC
CTCGCTGAGCGCCAGCTACAGGTGCAGTGGGAGCCTCCCGGGTCCTGGCCCTTCCCAGAGATCTTCTCAC
TGAAGTACTGGATCCGTTACAAGCGTCAGGGAGCTGCGCGCTTCCACCGGGTGGGGCCCATTGAAGCCAC
GTCCTTCATCCTCAGGGCTGTGCGGCCCCGAGCCAGGTACTACGTCCAAGTGGCGGCTCAGGACCTCACA
GACTACGGGGAACTGAGTGACTGGAGTCTCCCCGCCACTGCCACAATGAGCCTGGGCAAGA
