>Addgene plasmid #72491 | hEBI3 pEF6-Flag (MJS_003) | addgene partial sequence | sequence record 137288 | EF1a-F 5'-TCAAGCCTCAGACAGTGGTTC-3'
GTACTAATACGACTCACTATAGGGAGACCCAAGCTGGCTAGGTAAGCTTGGTACCGAGCTCGGATCCACT
AGTCCAGTGTGGTGGAATTGCCCTTGCCATGACCCCGCAGCTTCTCCTGGCCCTTGTCCTCTGGGCCAGC
TGCCCGCCCTGCAGTGGAAGGAAAGGGCCCCCAGCAGCTCTGACACTGCCCCGGGTGCAATGCCGAGCCT
CTCGGTACCCGATCGCCGTGGATTGCTCCTGGACCCTGCCGCCTGCTCCAAACTCCACCAGCCCCGTGTC
CTTCATTGCCACGTACAGGCTCGGCATGGCTGCCCGGGGCCACAGCTGGCCCTGCCTGCAGCAGACGCCA
ACGTCCACCAGCTGCACCATCACGGATGTCCAGCTGTTCTCCATGGCTCCCTACGTGCTCAATGTCACCG
CCGTCCACCCCTGGGGCTCCAGCAGCAGCTTCGTGCCTTTCATAACAGAGCACATCATCAAGCCCGACCC
TCCAGAAGGCGTGCGCCTAAGCCCCCTCGCTGAGCGCCAGCTACAGGTGCAGTGGGAGCCTCCCGGGTCC
TGGCCCTTCCCAGAGATCTTCTCACTGAAGTACTGGATCCGTTACAAGCGTCAGGGAGCTGCGCGCTTCC
ACCGGGTGGGGCCCATTGAAGCCACGTCCTTCATCCTCAGGGCTGTGCGGCCCCGAGCCAGGTACTACGT
CCAAGTGGCGGCTCAGGACCTCACAGACTACGG
