>Addgene plasmid #72491 | hEBI3 pEF6-Flag (MJS_003) | addgene partial sequence | sequence record 137334 | BGH-rev 5'-TAGAAGGCACAGTCGAGG-3'
TCGTCTTTGTAGTCGCCCTCTAGACTCGAGCGGCCGCCACTGTGCTGGATATCTGCAGAATTGCCCTTCT
TGCCCAGGCTCATTGTGGCAGTGGCGGGGAGACTCCAGTCACTCAGTTCCCCGTAGTCTGTGAGGTCCTG
AGCCGCCACTTGGACGTAGTACCTGGCTCGGGGCCGCACAGCCCTGAGGATGAAGGACGTGGCTTCAATG
GGCCCCACCCGGTGGAAGCGCGCAGCTCCCTGACGCTTGTAACGGATCCAGTACTTCAGTGAGAAGATCT
CTGGGAAGGGCCAGGACCCGGGAGGCTCCCACTGCACCTGTAGCTGGCGCTCAGCGAGGGGGCTTAGGCG
CACGCCTTCTGGAGGGTCGGGCTTGATGATGTGCTCTGTTATGAAAGGCACGAAGCTGCTGCTGGAGCCC
CAGGGGTGGACGGCGGTGACATTGAGCACGTAGGGAGCCATGGAGAACAGCTGGACATCCGTGATGGTGC
AGCTGGTGGACGTTGGCGTCTGCTGCAGGCAGGGCCAGCTGTGGCCCCGGGCAGCCATGCCGAGCCTGTA
CGTGGCAATGAAGGACACGGGGCTGGTGGAGTTTGGAGCAGGCGGCAGGGTCCAGGAGCAATCCACGGCG
ATCGGGTACCGAGAGGCTCGGCATTGCACCCGGGGCAGTGTCAGAGCTGCTGGGGGCCCTTTCCTTCCAC
TGCAGGGCGGGCAGCTGGCCCAGAGGACAAGGGCCAGGAGAAGCTGCGGGGTCATGGCAAGGGCAATTCC
ACCACACTGGACTAGTGGATCCGAGCTCGGTACCAAGCTTACCTAGCCAGCTTGGGTCTCC
